>Addgene plasmid #23697 | pDONR223-MAPK15 | depositor partial sequence | sequence record 11174 | Author sequence
ATGTGCACCGTAGTGGACCCTCGCATTGTCCGGAGATACCTACTCAGGCGGCAGCTCGGGCAGGGGGCCT
ATGGCATTGTGTGGAAGGCAGTGGACCGGAGGACTGGTGAGGTCGTGGCCATCAAGAAAATCTTTGATGC
TTTTAGGGATAAGACAGATGCCCAGAGAACATTCCGGGAAATCACGCTCCTCCAGGAGTTTGGGGACCAT
CCCAACATCATCAGCCTCCTTGACGTGATCCGGGCAGAGAACGACAGGGACATTTACCTGGTGTTTGAGT
TTATGGGTTGCCCCCCCAGCCCCCCACCCCCGACTGCAGTGCGCACCCTCTCTGCAGACACTGACCTGAA
CGCAGTCATCCGGAAGGGCGGCCTGCTGCAGGACGTCCACGTGCGCTCCATCTTCTACCAGCTCCTGCGG
GCCACCCGGTTCCTCCACTCGGGGCACGTTGTGCACCGGGACCAGAAGCCGTCCAATGTGCTCCTGGATG
CCAACTGCACAGTGAAGCTGTGTGACTTTGGCCTGGCCCGCTCCCTGGGCGACCTCCCTGAGGGGCCTGA
GGACCAGGCCGTGACAGAGTACGTGGCCACACGCTGGTACCGAGCACCGGAGGTGCTGCTCTCTTCGCAC
CGATACACCCTTGGGGTGGACATGTGGAGTCTGGGCTGTATCCTGGGGGAGATGCTGCGGGGGAGACCCC
TGTTCCCCGGCACGTCCACCCTCCACCAGCTGGAGCTGATCCTGGAGACCATCCCACCGCCATCTGAGGA
GGACCTCCTGGCTCTCGGCTCAGGCTGCCGTGCCTCTGTGCTGCACCAGCTGGGGTCCCGGTGA
