>Addgene plasmid #23697 | pDONR223-MAPK15 | addgene partial sequence | sequence record 29511 | 23697 with M13pUC-fwd
AATGATTTTATTTTGACTGATAGTGACCTGTTCGTTGCAACAAATTGATGAGCAATGCTTTTTTATAATG
CCAACTTTGTTCAAAAAAGTTGGCATGTGCACCGTAGTGGACCCTCGCATTGTCCGGAGATACCTACTCA
GGCGGCAGCTCGGGCAGGGGGCCTATGGCATTGTGTGGAAGGCAGTGGACCGGAGGACTGGTGAGGTCGT
GGCCATCAAGAAAATCTTTGATGCTTTTAGGGATAAGACAGATGCCCAGAGAACATTCCGGGAAATCACG
CTCCTCCAGGAGTTTGGGGACCATCCCAACATCATCAGCCTCCTTGACGTGATCCGGGCAGAGAACGACA
GGGACATTTACCTGGTGTTTGAGTTTATGGGTTGCCCCCCCAGCCCCCCACCCCCGACTGCAGTGCGCAC
CCTCTCTGCAGACACTGACCTGAACGCAGTCATCCGGAAGGGCGGCCTGCTGCAGGACGTCCACGTGCGC
TCCATCTTCTACCAGCTCCTGCGGGCCACCCGGTTCCTCCACTCGGGGCACGTTGTGCACCGGGACCAGA
AGCCGTCCAATGTGCTCCTGGATGCCAACTGCACAGTGAAGCTGTGTGACTTTGGCCTGGCCCGCTCCCT
GGGCGACCTCCCTGA
