[The description below was written by a language model from this plasmid's Addgene catalogue record.]
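Description:
pDONR223-MAPK15 is a Gateway entry-type clone built on the Invitrogen pDONR223 donor backbone (about 5 kb without insert) and carrying an open reading frame for human MAPK15, the extracellular signal-regulated kinase also known as ERK7 or ERK8. It is a high-copy bacterial plasmid propagated in standard E. coli cloning strains under spectinomycin selection. The record gives no feature table, so the origin of replication and the exact attachment sites flanking the insert are not itemised. As a product of Gateway cloning into a donor vector, the ORF would be expected to sit between recombination sites that permit transfer into destination vectors. M13 forward and reverse priming sites on either side of the insert are listed for sequence verification.

The recorded insert is 834 bp and was deliberately cloned without a stop codon. This "open" configuration lets the ORF be recombined into a destination vector that supplies a C-terminal epitope tag and the terminating codon, so users can choose the tag and expression context. The plasmid has no stated promoter for eukaryotic expression, and the depositors explicitly note that it is not meant to be transfected directly. It serves instead as a shuttle source for the coding sequence. A companion series of lentiviral destination vectors (pLX301 to pLX304) is suggested for expressing the ORF in mammalian cells. The clone belongs to a kinase ORF collection associated with a study of MAP kinase pathway reactivation as a mechanism of resistance to RAF inhibition, which suggests use in gain-of-function expression screens.
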