Addgene plasmid #23697: pDONR223-MAPK15
Depositing lab: William Hahn & David Root. Depositing organization: Dana-Farber Cancer Institute. Publication: COT drives resistance to RAF inhibition through MAP kinase pathway reactivation. Johannessen CM, Boehm JS, Kim SY, Thomas SR, Wardwell L, Johnson LA, Emery CM, Stransky N, Cogdill AP, Barretina J, Caponigro G, Hieronymus H, Murray RR, Salehi-Ashtiani K, Hill DE, Vidal M, Zhao JJ, Yang X, Alkan O, Kim S, Harris JL, Wilson CJ, Myer VE, Finan PM, Root DE, Roberts TM, Golub T, Flaherty KT, Dummer R, Weber BL, Sellers WR, Schlegel R, Wargo JA, Hahn WC, Garraway LA. Nature. 2010 Dec 16;468(7326):968-72. doi: 10.1038/nature09627 PubMed 21107320.
Backbone
  Vector backbone: pDONR223
  Backbone manufacturer: Invitrogen
  Backbone size w/o insert (bp): 5005
  Vector type: Gateway Donor vector
Growth in bacteria
  Bacterial resistance: Spectinomycin, 50 μg/mL
  Growth temperature: 37°C
  Growth strain: DH5alpha
  Copy number: High Copy
Gene/Insert
  Gene/Insert name: MAPK15 (alt name: extracellular signal-regulated kinase 8)
  Species: H. sapiens (human)
  Insert size (bp): 834
  Entrez Gene: MAPK15 (a.k.a. ERK7, ERK8)
  Cloning method: Gateway Cloning
  Sequencing primers: 5′ M13pUC-fwd; 3′ M13rev
Terms and licenses: Academic/Nonprofit Terms; Industry Terms: Not Available to Industry
Depositor comments: The ORF has no Stop codon. This design enables easy recombination into a destination vector to add an epitope tag of choice and Stop codon to the ORF. Do NOT use this plasmid directly for transfections. A set of 4 custom lentiviral vectors is available ( pLX301 (http://www.addgene.org/25895/) , pLX302 (http://www.addgene.org/25896/) , pLX303 (http://www.addgene.org/25897/) , pLX304 (http://www.addgene.org/25890/) ) to be used to express these ORFs in mammalian cells. These plasmids are not included in the kit and must be ordered separately.
How to cite: pDONR223-MAPK15 was a gift from William Hahn & David Root (Addgene plasmid # 23697 ; http://n2t.net/addgene:23697 ; RRID:Addgene_23697)
